Addgene plasmid #196455: AncBird+6sub
Purpose: Expresses Na,K-ATPase (ATP1A1 and ATP1B1 in pFastBac Dual vector) in insect cells
Depositing lab: Susanne Dobler. Depositing organization: Universitaet Hamburg. Publication: Historical Contingency Shapes Toxin Resistance in a Specialist Avian Predator. Mohammadi S, Pradhan S, Hoffmann FG, Herrera-Álvarez S, Deng Y, Eacock A, Dobler S, Storz JF, Rowland HM. bioRxiv 2025.07.04.662692 10.1101/2025.07.04.662692.
Backbone
  Vector backbone: pFastBac Dual
  Backbone manufacturer: Thermo Fisher (Invitrogen)
  Backbone size w/o insert (bp): 5235
  Total vector size (bp): 9101
  Vector type: Insect Expression
Growth in bacteria
  Bacterial resistance: Ampicillin, 100 μg/mL
  Growth temperature: 37°C
  Growth strain: DH5alpha
  Copy number: Unknown
Gene/Insert 1
  Gene/Insert name: ATP1A1
  Species: Ancestral Aves
  Insert size (bp): 3090
  Promoter: PH
  Cloning method: Restriction Enzyme; 5′ cloning site unknown (unknown if destroyed); 3′ cloning site unknown (unknown if destroyed)
  Sequencing primers: 5′ ATTCCGGATTATTCATACCGTCCCACCATCG; 3′ GTGGTATGGCTGATTATGATCCTCTAGTACTTCTC
Gene/Insert 2
  Gene/Insert name: ATP1B1
  Species: Ancestral Aves
  Insert size (bp): 928
  Promoter: p10
  Cloning method: Restriction Enzyme; 5′ cloning site unknown (unknown if destroyed); 3′ cloning site unknown (unknown if destroyed)
  Sequencing primers: 5′ CGGGTTCCTTCCGGTATTGTCTCCTTC; 3′ ACGGACCTTTAATTCAACCCAACACAATATA
Resource information
  A portion of this plasmid was derived from a plasmid made by: GeneArt Gene Synthesis (Thermo Fisher Scientific)
Terms and licenses: Academic/Nonprofit Terms; Industry Terms: Not Available to Industry
How to cite: AncBird+6sub was a gift from Susanne Dobler (Addgene plasmid # 196455 ; http://n2t.net/addgene:196455 ; RRID:Addgene_196455)
