[The description below was written by a language model from this plasmid's Addgene catalogue record and pLannotate feature annotations shown in this document.]
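Description:
AncBird+6sub is an insect-cell expression construct built on the pFastBac Dual backbone, a baculovirus donor plasmid of about 9.1 kb that co-expresses the two subunits of Na,K-ATPase. It is propagated in E. coli through a high-copy ColE1/pUC-type origin with ampicillin selection (AmpR under its own bla promoter), and it also carries an f1 origin. The expression region lies between the Tn7R and Tn7L ends of a mini-Tn7 element together with a gentamicin resistance gene (GmR, driven by the Pc integron promoter). In the standard use of this backbone, that whole segment is transposed into a baculovirus shuttle genome (bacmid) in E. coli, and the resulting recombinant bacmid is used to generate virus for infecting insect cells.

The payload consists of two divergently oriented baculovirus late promoters. The polyhedrin (PH) promoter drives ATP1A1, the catalytic alpha subunit (about 3.1 kb), terminated by the SV40 poly(A) signal. On the opposite strand, the p10 promoter drives ATP1B1, the non-catalytic beta subunit (about 0.9 kb) that supports assembly and membrane delivery of the alpha/beta heterodimer, terminated by the HSV TK poly(A) signal. The record lists both genes as "Ancestral Aves", indicating reconstructed ancestral bird sequences, partly derived from commercial gene synthesis. The chicken and rabbit labels in the feature table only reflect the closest database matches. The name suggests six substitutions added to the ancestral background, but the record does not say which subunit or which positions are altered. No epitope tags or reporters are annotated. The associated study concerns the evolution of toxin resistance in a bird predator, consistent with producing recombinant pump for functional comparison of variants.
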