Features (pLannotate 1.2.2; 18 found; start..end, strand, type, name):
     81..97      +  CDS            lacZα (fragment): LacZα fragment of β-galactosidase; lacZ fragment
    102..556     +  rep_origin     f1 ori (sequence partly withheld): f1 bacteriophage origin of replication; arrow indicates direction of (+) strand synthesis
    582..686     +  promoter       AmpR promoter: bla
    687..1547    +  CDS            AmpR: β-lactamase; bla; confers resistance to ampicillin, carbenicillin, and related antibiotics
   1718..2306    +  rep_origin     ori: high-copy-number ColE1/pMB1/pBR322/pUC origin of replication
   2492..2543    -  misc_feature   bom (fragment): basis of mobility region from pBR322
   2611..2835    -  mobile_element Tn7R: mini-Tn7 element (right end of the Tn7 transposon) Tn7
   2902..3435    -  CDS            GmR: gentamycin acetyltransferase; aacC1; confers resistance to gentamycin
   3624..3652    -  promoter       Pc promoter: intI1 (promoter lies within the coding sequence); class 1 integron promoter
   3630..3989    -  CDS            YPR2_ECOLX (fragment): Protein predicted: Swiss-Prot protein existence level 4. From Escherichia coli.
   4160..4208    -  polyA_signal   HSV TK poly(A) signal: herpes simplex virus thymidine kinase polyadenylation signal (Cole and Stacy, 1985)
   4282..5196    -  CDS            ATP1B1: AT1B1_CHICK - Experimental evidence at protein level: Swiss-Prot protein existence level 1. This is the non-catalytic component of the active enzyme, which catalyzes the hydrolysis of ATP coupled with the exchange of Na(+) and K(+) ions across the plasma membrane. The beta subunit regulates, through assembly of alpha/beta heterodimers, the number of sodium pumps transported to the plasma membrane. From Gallus gallus (Chicken).
   5216..5325    -  promoter       p10 promoter: baculovirus promoter for expression in insect cells
   5349..5440    +  promoter       polyhedrin promoter: polh from Autographa californica; promoter for the baculovirus polyhedrin gene
   5483..8557    +  CDS            ATP1A1: AT1A1_RABIT - Experimental evidence at protein level: Swiss-Prot protein existence level 1. This is the catalytic component of the active enzyme, which catalyzes the hydrolysis of ATP coupled with the exchange of sodium and potassium ions across the plasma membrane. This action creates the electrochemical gradient of sodium and potassium ions, providing the energy for active transport of various nutrients (By similarity). May contribute to blood-heart barrier properties of endocardial endothelium and may control cardiac performance via endothelial Na(+)/H(+) exchange (PubMed:11738066). From Or
   8584..8667    +  CDS            large T antigen (fragment): large T antigen from SV40 (simian virus 40)
   8690..8824    +  polyA_signal   SV40 poly(A) signal: SV40 polyadenylation signal
   8853..9018    -  mobile_element Tn7L: mini-Tn7 element (left end of the Tn7 transposon) Tn7
>Addgene plasmid #196455 | AncBird+6sub | addgene full sequence | sequence record 393057 | Addgene NGS Result
TTCTCTGTCACAGAATGAAAATTTTTCTGTCATCTCTTCGTTATTAATGTTTGTAATTGACTGAATATCA
ACGCTTATTTGCAGCCTGAATGGCGAATGGG
[124 nt withheld, positions 102-225]
C
[91 nt withheld, positions 227-317]
A
[49 nt withheld, positions 319-367]
CCTTTGACGTTGGAGTCCACGTTCTT
[37 nt withheld, positions 394-430]
ACCCTATCTCGGTCTATTCTTTTGATTTATAAGGGATTTTGCCGATTTCGGCCTATTGGTTAAAAAATGA
GCTGATTTAACAAAAATTTAACGCGAATTTTAACAAAATATTAACGCTTACAATTTAGGTGGCACTTTTC
GGGGAAATGTGCGCGGAACCCCTATTTGTTTATTTTTCTAAATACATTCAAATATGTATCCGCTCATGAG
ACAATAACCCTGATAAATGCTTCAATAATATTGAAAAAGGAAGAGTATGAGTATTCAACATTTCCGTGTC
GCCCTTATTCCCTTTTTTGCGGCATTTTGCCTTCCTGTTTTTGCTCACCCAGAAACGCTGGTGAAAGTAA
AAGATGCTGAAGATCAGTTGGGTGCACGAGTGGGTTACATCGAACTGGATCTCAACAGCGGTAAGATCCT
TGAGAGTTTTCGCCCCGAAGAACGTTTTCCAATGATGAGCACTTTTAAAGTTCTGCTATGTGGCGCGGTA
TTATCCCGTATTGACGCCGGGCAAGAGCAACTCGGTCGCCGCATACACTATTCTCAGAATGACTTGGTTG
AGTACTCACCAGTCACAGAAAAGCATCTTACGGATGGCATGACAGTAAGAGAATTATGCAGTGCTGCCAT
AACCATGAGTGATAACACTGCGGCCAACTTACTTCTGACAACGATCGGAGGACCGAAGGAGCTAACCGCT
TTTTTGCACAACATGGGGGATCATGTAACTCGCCTTGATCGTTGGGAACCGGAGCTGAATGAAGCCATAC
CAAACGACGAGCGTGACACCACGATGCCTGTAGCAATGGCAACAACGTTGCGCAAACTATTAACTGGCGA
ACTACTTACTCTAGCTTCCCGGCAACAATTAATAGACTGGATGGAGGCGGATAAAGTTGCAGGACCACTT
CTGCGCTCGGCCCTTCCGGCTGGCTGGTTTATTGCTGATAAATCTGGAGCCGGTGAGCGTGGGTCTCGCG
GTATCATTGCAGCACTGGGGCCAGATGGTAAGCCCTCCCGTATCGTAGTTATCTACACGACGGGGAGTCA
GGCAACTATGGATGAACGAAATAGACAGATCGCTGAGATAGGTGCCTCACTGATTAAGCATTGGTAACTG
TCAGACCAAGTTTACTCATATATACTTTAGATTGATTTAAAACTTCATTTTTAATTTAAAAGGATCTAGG
TGAAGATCCTTTTTGATAATCTCATGACCAAAATCCCTTAACGTGAGTTTTCGTTCCACTGAGCGTCAGA
CCCCGTAGAAAAGATCAAAGGATCTTCTTGAGATCCTTTTTTTCTGCGCGTAATCTGCTGCTTGCAAACA
AAAAAACCACCGCTACCAGCGGTGGTTTGTTTGCCGGATCAAGAGCTACCAACTCTTTTTCCGAAGGTAA
CTGGCTTCAGCAGAGCGCAGATACCAAATACTGTTCTTCTAGTGTAGCCGTAGTTAGGCCACCACTTCAA
GAACTCTGTAGCACCGCCTACATACCTCGCTCTGCTAATCCTGTTACCAGTGGCTGCTGCCAGTGGCGAT
AAGTCGTGTCTTACCGGGTTGGACTCAAGACGATAGTTACCGGATAAGGCGCAGCGGTCGGGCTGAACGG
GGGGTTCGTGCACACAGCCCAGCTTGGAGCGAACGACCTACACCGAACTGAGATACCTACAGCGTGAGCT
ATGAGAAAGCGCCACGCTTCCCGAAGGGAGAAAGGCGGACAGGTATCCGGTAAGCGGCAGGGTCGGAACA
GGAGAGCGCACGAGGGAGCTTCCAGGGGGAAACGCCTGGTATCTTTATAGTCCTGTCGGGTTTCGCCACC
TCTGACTTGAGCGTCGATTTTTGTGATGCTCGTCAGGGGGGCGGAGCCTATGGAAAAACGCCAGCAACGC
GGCCTTTTTACGGTTCCTGGCCTTTTGCTGGCCTTTTGCTCACATGTTCTTTCCTGCGTTATCCCCTGAT
TCTGTGGATAACCGTATTACCGCCTTTGAGTGAGCTGATACCGCTCGCCGCAGCCGAACGACCGAGCGCA
GCGAGTCAGTGAGCGAGGAAGCGGAAGAGCGCCTGATGCGGTATTTTCTCCTTACGCATCTGTGCGGTAT
TTCACACCGCATAGACCAGCCGCGTAACCTGGCAAAATCGGTTACGGTTGAGTAATAAATGGATGCCCTG
CGTAAGCGGGTGTGGGCGGACAATAAAGTCTTAAACTGAACAAAATAGATCTAAACTATGACAATAAAGT
CTTAAACTAGACAGAATAGTTGTAAACTGAAATCAGTCCAGTTATGCTGTGAAAAAGCATACTGGACTTT
TGTTATGGCTAAAGCAAACTCTTCATTTTCTGAAGTGCAAATTGCCCGTCGTATTAAAGAGGGGCGTGGC
CAAGGGCATGGTAAAGACTATATTCGCGGCGTTGTGACAATTTACCGAACAACTCCGCGGCCGGGAAGCC
GATCTCGGCTTGAACGAATTGTTAGGTGGCGGTACTTGGGTCGATATCAAAGTGCATCACTTCTTCCCGT
ATGCCCAACTTTGTATAGAGAGCCACTGCGGGATCGTCACCGTAATCTGCTTGCACGTAGATCACATAAG
CACCAAGCGCGTTGGCCTCATGCTTGAGGAGATTGATGAGCGCGGTGGCAATGCCCTGCCTCCGGTGCTC
GCCGGAGACTGCGAGATCATAGATATAGATCTCACTACGCGGCTGCTCAAACTTGGGCAGAACGTAAGCC
GCGAGAGCGCCAACAACCGCTTCTTGGTCGAAGGCAGCAAGCGCGATGAATGTCTTACTACGGAGCAAGT
TCCCGAGGTAATCGGAGTCCGGCTGATGTTGGGAGTAGGTGGCTACGTCTCCGAACTCACGACCGAAAAG
ATCAAGAGCAGCCCGCATGGATTTGACTTGGTCAGGGCCGAGCCTACATGTGCGAATGATGCCCATACTT
GAGCCACCTAACTTTGTTTTAGGGCGACTGCCCTGCTGCGTAACATCGTTGCTGCTGCGTAACATCGTTG
CTGCTCCATAACATCAAACATCGACCCACGGCGTAACGCGCTTGCTGCTTGGATGCCCGAGGCATAGACT
GTACAAAAAAACAGTCATAACAAGCCATGAAAACCGCCACTGCGCCGTTACCACCGCTGCGTTCGGTCAA
GGTTCTGGACCAGTTGCGTGAGCGCATACGCTACTTGCATTACAGTTTACGAACCGAACAGGCTTATGTC
AACTGGGTTCGTGCCTTCATCCGTTTCCACGGTGTGCGTCACCCGGCAACCTTGGGCAGCAGCGAAGTCG
AGGCATTTCTGTCCTGGCTGGCGAACGAGCGCAAGGTTTCGGTCTCCACGCATCGTCAGGCATTGGCGGC
CTTGCTGTTCTTCTACGGCAAGGTGCTGTGCACGGATCTGCCCTTGCTTCAGGAGATCGGTAGACCTCGG
CCGTCGCGGCGCTTGCCGGTGGTGCTGACCCCGGATGAAGTGGTTCGCATCCTCGGTTTTCTGGAAGGCG
AGCATCGTTTGTTCGCCCAGGACTCTAGCTATAGTTCTAGTGGTTGGCTACGTACCCGTAGTGGCTATGG
CAGGGCTTGCCGCCCCGACGTTGGCTGCGAGCCCTGGGCCTTCACCCGAACTTGGGGGTTGGGGTGGGGA
AAAGGAAGAAACGCGGGCGTATTGGTCCCAATGGGGTCTCGGTGGGGTATCGACAGAGTGCCAGCCCTGG
GACCGAACCCCGCGTTTATGAACAAACGACCCAACACCCGTGCGTTTTATTCTGTCTTTTTATTGCCGTC
ATAGCGCGGGTTCCTTCCGGTATTGTCTCCTTCCGTGTTTCAGTTAGCCTCCCCCATCTCCCGGTACCTT
AGGAGGACTTGATATCGAACTTGATGTCGAAACGGCCCTGGAAACGGTCCTTGTCGGAGTACTGGATGTT
CTGGCCGTAGGCCTTGCACTCGACACGCACTTCCATGTCGTAGGTCAGGTTGGTGAACTGCACAGCCACC
AGAGGTTGCAGGTAACGGGGCTGCAGCAGCTTTCCGTAGTAAGGGTAGTACTGCAGAGCGAAACCAGGGT
AACCGCCCATGCCGTAGTACTCGACGGTGCCGATCTTGTCAGCGTCCTCTTCACGCTTAGCGGTGCAGTG
CACGGGGATCAAGTAGGGGTTGTACTTAGCCATCACTTCAGGAGGCAGGGACTCGTTCACGGGAGCCTTG
GGCTTGAAACCGATGATACGGTTCAGCTTGACCAGGATGCAAGGCTTGCCGTCACGGTAACCGAAGGTGG
GGTCGTTGATACCGGAGCAGTTCTCGAGCCACTCGCGCTTGAACTTGCAGACTTTCTTCTGGCCCTGAGC
GTCGTTGTAGGGACCACGCTCTTTGTAGTCGGTGGGGATGTCGCCGCAGTCCTGGAAGATGATGTTCTCG
GTCTGCTGGTCAGCGGAGTAGTCCTTCAGGAACTTCTCGAGGTTCTTCACGTAGGGCTCGTAGGACTTGG
GGTCAGAAGCGGTGAAGGAGATCTCGGTCTTTTGCACCTGAGGCACTTGGGTCAGTCCAGGAGGAGCCAC
ACGGTCTTGGTACTTGGGCTCGAACTCGGACACGGTCAGCAGCATCACTTGGATGGTGCCGATGAAGATA
CCAGCCAGGCAACCGTAGAAGATCACGTAGAACAGCAGGATCTTGAACCAGGAACCACCGGTACGACCCA
GCAGCTCTTTCTTCTCGGAGTTCCAGATGAACTTCTTCCAGTTGCCGTCGCCGTCTTTAGCCTTGCCACG
AGCCATGATCAAGTCTTCGTCGAGTGATTGTAAATAAAATGTAATTTACAGTATAGTATTTTAATTAATA
TACAAATGATTTGATAATAATTCTTATTTAACTATAATATATTGTGTTGGGTTGAATTAAAGGTCCGTAT
ACTCCGGAATATTAATAGATCATGGAGATAATTAAAATGATAACCATCTCGCAAATAAATAAGTATTTTA
CTGTTTTCGTAACAGTTTTGTAATAAAAAAACCTATAAATATTCCGGATTATTCATACCGTCCCACCATC
GGGCGCGGATCCATGGGCAAAGGTGCTGGTCGTGATAAGTACGAGCCCACCGCTACCTCTGAGCACGGTG
CTAAGAAGAAGAAAAAGGGCAAGAAAGAAAAAGAACGCGACATGGACGAGCTGAAGAAAGAAGTCTCCAT
GGACGACCACAAGCTGTCCCTCGACGAGCTGCACCGTAAATACGGCACCGACCTGTCTCGTGGACTGACC
CCTGCTCGTGCTGCTGAAATCTTGGCTCGTGACGGTCCCAACGCTCTGACCCCTCCTCCTACTACTCCCG
AATGGGTCAAGTTCTGCCGTCAGCTGTTCGGTGGTTTCTCCCTGCTGCTGTGGATCGGTGCTGTCCTGTG
CTTCCTGGCTTACGGTATCCAGACTCTGGTCAACGGCGAGGGCAACAACGACAACCTGTACCTGGGTGTC
GTGCTGGCTGCTGTCGTGATTATTACCGGTTGCTTCAGCTACTACCAAGAGGCCAAGTCCTCCAAGATCA
TGGAATCCTTCAAGAACATGGTGCCCCAGCAGGCTCTGGTCATCCGTAACGGCGAGAAGCTGTCCATCAA
CGCTGAGGGTGTCGTTGTGGGCGACCTGGTGGAAGTGAAAGGTGGCGATCGTATCCCCGCTGACCTGCGT
ATCATCTCCGCTCACGGTTGCAAGGTGGACAACTCATCTCTGACCGGCGAGTCCGAGCCTCAGACTCGTT
CTCCTGACTTTACCAACGAGAACCCTCTGGAAACCCGCAATATCGCTTTCTTCTCCACCAACTGCGTCGA
GGGTACTGCTCGCGGTGTCGTGATCAACACTGGCGACCGTACTGTGATGGGTCGTATCGCTTCCCTGGCT
TCCGGACTGGAAGGTGGCAAGACCCCTATCGCTACCGAGATCGAGCACTTCATCCACATCATTACCGGTG
TCGCCGTGTTCCTGGGCGTGTCCTTCTTCATCCTGTCTCTGATCCTCGAGTACACCTGGCTCGAGGCTGT
GATCTTCCTGATCGGTATCATCGTGGCTAACGTGCCCGAGGGACTGCTGGCTACTGTGACTGTGTGCCTG
ACTCTGACCGCTAAGCGTATGGCTCGCAAGAACTGCCTGGTCAAGAACCTGGAAGCTGTGGAAACCCTGG
GTTCCACCTCCACCATCTGCTCCGACAAGACCGGTACTCTGACCCAGAACCGTATGACCGTGGCTCACAT
GTGGTTCGACAACCAGATCCACGAGGCTGACACCACCGAGAACCAGTCCGGTGCTTCTTTCGACAAGTCC
TCACCTACTTGGAGCGCTCTGTCCCGTGTGGCTGGACTGTGTAACCGTGCTGTGTTCCAGGCTAATCAAG
AGAACGTGCCCATCCTGAAGCGTGCTGTTGCTGGCGACGCTTCCGAATCCGCTCTGCTGAAGTGCATCGA
GCTGTGCTGCGGTTCCGTGAAAGAGATGCGCGAGCGTAACCCCAAGGTGGTCGAGATCCCTTTCAACAGC
ACCAACAAGTACCAGCTGAGCATCCACAAGAACGCTAACCCCTCCGAGTCTCGTTACCTGCTGGTCATGA
AGGGTGCTCCCGAGCGTATCCTGGACCGTTGCTCCTCTATCCTGATCCACGGCAAAGAGCAGCCCCTGGA
CGAGGAAACTAAGGACGCTTTCCAGAACGCTTACCTGGAACTCGGTGGCCTGGGAGAACGTGTGTTGGGA
TTCTGCCACCTCGCTCTGCCCGACGATCAGTTCCCTGAGGGATTCCAGTTCGACACCGACGAAGTGAACT
TCCCCGTGGAAAAGCTGTGCTTCGTGGGCCTGATGTCCATGATCGACCCTCCAAGAGCTGCTGTGCCAGA
CGCTGTTGGAAAGTGCCGTTCCGCTGGTATCAAAGTGATCATGGTCACCGGCGATCACCCCATCACCGCT
AAGGCTATCGCTAAAGGCGTGGGTATCATCAGCGAGGGCAACGAGACTGTCGAGGATATCGCTGCTCGTC
TGAACATCCCTGTCTCTCAAGTGAACCCTCGTGACGCTAAGGCCTGCGTGGTGCACGGTTCTGACCTGAA
GGACATGACCTCCGAGCAGCTGGACGACATCCTGACTCACCACACTGAGATCGTGTTCGCTCGTACATCC
CCTCAGCAAAAGCTGATCATCGTCGAAGGTTGCCAGCGTCAGGGTGCTATCGTGGCTGTTACAGGCGACG
GTGTCAACGACTCCCCTGCTCTGAAAAAGGCTGACATCGGTGTCGCTATGGGTATCGCTGGTTCCGACGT
GTCCAAGCAGGCTGCTGACATGATCCTGCTCGACGACAACTTCGCTTCCATCGTGACCGGCGTGGAAGAG
GGTCGTCTGATCTTCGACAACTTGAAGAAGTCGATCGCTTACACCCTGACCTCTAACATCCCCGAGATCA
CCCCTTTCTTGATCTTCATCATTGCGAACATCCCACTGCCTCTGGGCACCGTGACTATCCTGTGCATCGA
CCTGGGAACCGACATGGTCCCTGCTATCTCCCTCGCTTACGAGCAGGCTGAGTCCGACATCATGAAGCGC
CAGCCTCGTAACCCTAAGACCGACAAGCTGGTCAACGAGAGGCTGATCTCCATGGCCTACGGCCAGATCG
GCATGATCCAAGCTCTCGGTGGCTTCTTCACTTACTTCGTCATCATGGCCGAGAACGGTTTCTGGCCCTC
CTCTCTGTTGGGTATCCGTGTGCAATGGGACGACCGTTGGGTCAACGACGTCGAGGACTCCTACGGTCAA
CAGTGGACCTACGAACAGCGCAAGATCGTCGAGTTCACTTGCCACACTGCTTTCTTCGTGTCCATCGTGG
TGGTGCAGTGGGCTGACCTGATCATCTGCAAGACCCGTCGTAACTCCGTGTTCCAGCAGGGCATGAAGAA
CAAGATCCTCATCTTCGGCCTGTTCGAGGAAACCGCTCTGGCTGCTTTCCTGTCTTACTGCCCCGGCATG
GATGTGGCTCTGCGTATGTACCCTCTGAAGCCCACCTGGTGGTTCTGCGCTTTCCCCTACTCTCTGCTGA
TTTTCGTGTACGACGAAGTCCGCAAGCTCATCATCCGTCGCAACCCTGGTGGCTGGGTCGAGAAAGAGAC
TTACTACTAAAAGCTTGTCGAGAAGTACTAGAGGATCATAATCAGCCATACCACATTTGTAGAGGTTTTA
CTTGCTTTAAAAAACCTCCCACACCTCCCCCTGAACCTGAAACATAAAATGAATGCAATTGTTGTTGTTA
ACTTGTTTATTGCAGCTTATAATGGTTACAAATAAAGCAATAGCATCACAAATTTCACAAATAAAGCATT
TTTTTCACTGCATTCTAGTTGTGGTTTGTCCAAACTCATCAATGTATCTTATCATGTCTGGATCTGATCA
CTGCTTGAGCCTAGGAGATCCGAACCAGATAAGTGAAATCTAGTTCCAAACTATTTTGTCATTTTTAATT
TTCGTATTAGCTTACGACGCTACACCCAGTTCCCATCTATTTTGTCACTCTTCCCTAAATAATCCTTAAA
AACTCCATTTCCACCCCTCCCAGTTCCCAACTATTTTGTCCGCCCACAGCGGGGCATTTTTCTTCCTGTT
ATGTTTTTAATCAAACATCCTGCCAACTCCATGTGACAAACCGTCATCTTCGGCTACTTT
